Addgene plasmid #167633: pKP2304
Purpose: Express TonB C18G, Q160C, F202A, W213A.
Depositing lab: Kathleen Postle. Depositing organization: Pennsylvania State University. Publication: Identification of New In Vivo TonB-FepA Rendezvous Sites. Postle K, Kho K, Gresock M, Ghosh J, Larsen R. bioRxiv 2021.12.08.471779 10.1101/2021.12.08.471779.
Backbone
  Vector backbone: pPro33
  Vector type: Bacterial Expression
Growth in bacteria
  Bacterial resistance: Chloramphenicol, 25 μg/mL
  Growth temperature: 37°C
  Growth strain: DH5alpha
  Copy number: High Copy
Gene/Insert
  Gene/Insert name: tonB C18G, Q160C, F202A, W213A
  Species: Escherichia coli
  Mutation: tonB with C18G, Q160C, F202A, W213A mutations. PrpR with L398M mutation.
  Cloning method: Restriction Enzyme; 5′ cloning site Unknown (unknown if destroyed)
Terms and licenses: Academic/Nonprofit Terms; Industry Terms: Not Available to Industry
Depositor comments: Parent plasmid is pKP1362 in this collection.
How to cite: pKP2304 was a gift from Kathleen Postle (Addgene plasmid # 167633 ; http://n2t.net/addgene:167633 ; RRID:Addgene_167633)
