[The description below was written by a language model from this plasmid's Addgene catalogue record and pLannotate feature annotations shown in this document.]
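Description:
pKP2304 is a bacterial expression plasmid built on the pPro33 backbone that carries a mutant Escherichia coli tonB gene encoding the substitutions C18G, Q160C, F202A and W213A. It is selected with chloramphenicol through an intact cat gene and its own promoter. The only complete plasmid replication origin annotated is p15A, which is normally described as medium copy and compatible with ColE1-type plasmids, although the catalogue entry lists the plasmid as high copy. The other backbone annotations are remnants of earlier vectors rather than functional modules: truncated β-lactamase and tetracycline-resistance segments, partial ColE1 and RSF origin matches, an IS1 fragment, and an M13/f1 phage origin.

The tonB coding sequence sits just downstream of a partial pUC-type multiple cloning site and is followed by a 5S rRNA segment and the rrnB T1 and T2 terminators. Upstream, in the opposite orientation, lies prpR, the regulator of the propionate catabolism operon. This divergent arrangement is consistent with propionate-responsive control of the insert, but no promoter for tonB is annotated in either feature table, so the record does not state it explicitly. The prpR copy carries an L398M change. TonB couples energy to outer membrane transporters for uptake of iron siderophores and cobalamin. Replacing the native cysteine at position 18 while introducing one at position 160 leaves a single engineered cysteine, and the associated study concerns in vivo TonB–FepA contact sites. The record does not explain the roles of the individual substitutions, including the two alanine changes.

The plasmid derives from pKP1362. The depositor and sequencing-derived records differ slightly in length (6,611 versus 6,654 nt) but show the same feature organisation.
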