Features (pLannotate 1.2.2; 18 found; start..end, strand, type, name):
     10..1593    -  CDS            prpR: PRPR_ECOLI - Also known as yahP. Experimental evidence at protein level: Swiss-Prot protein existence level 1. Involved in the transcriptional regulation of the propionate catabolism operon. From Escherichia coli (strain K12).
   1803..1854    +  misc_feature   MCS (fragment): pUC18/19 multiple cloning site
   1890..2606    +  CDS            tonB: TONB_ECOLI - Also known as exbA. Experimental evidence at protein level: Swiss-Prot protein existence level 1. Interacts with outer membrane receptor proteins that carry out high-affinity binding and energy dependent uptake into the periplasmic space of specific substrates such as cobalamin, and various iron compounds (such as iron dicitrate, enterochelin, aerobactin, etc.). In the absence of TonB these receptors bind their substrates but do not carry out active transport. TonB also interacts with some colicins and is involved in the energy-dependent, irreversible steps of bacteriophages phi 8
   2711..2826    +  ncRNA          5S rRNA: Accession: RF00001 - 5S ribosomal RNA
   2830..2916    +  terminator     rrnB T1 terminator: Escherichia coli rrnB; transcription terminator T1 from the E. coli rrnB gene
   3008..3035    +  terminator     rrnB T2 terminator: transcription terminator T2 from the E. coli rrnB gene
   3054..3145    +  promoter       AmpR promoter: bla
   3146..3261    +  CDS            AmpR (fragment): β-lactamase; bla; confers resistance to ampicillin, carbenicillin, and related antibiotics
   3262..3556    +  CDS            bla(M) (fragment): β-lactamase lacking the signal sequence; bla(M); allows cytosolic expression of β-lactamase
   3599..4054    +  rep_origin     f1 ori (sequence partly withheld): f1 bacteriophage origin of replication; arrow indicates direction of (+) strand synthesis
   4165..4398    +  rep_origin     ori (fragment): high-copy-number ColE1/pMB1/pBR322/pUC origin of replication
   4609..5268    -  CDS            CmR: chloramphenicol acetyltransferase; cat; confers resistance to chloramphenicol
   5269..5371    -  promoter       cat promoter: promoter of the E. coli cat gene encoding chloramphenicol acetyltransferase
   5492..5632    +  mobile_element IS1 (fragment): prokaryotic transposable element IS1
   5748..5803    -  rep_origin     RSF ori (fragment): Plasmids containing the RSF 1030 origin of replication can be propagated in E. coli cells that contain additional plasmids with compatible origins.
   5891..6436    -  rep_origin     p15A ori: Plasmids containing the medium-copy-number p15A origin of replication can be propagated in E. coli cells that contain a second plasmid with the ColE1 origin.
   6469..6589    -  CDS            TcR (fragment): tetracycline efflux protein; tet; confers resistance to tetracycline
   6599..7       +  promoter       tet promoter (fragment) (across the origin): E. coli promoter for tetracycline efflux protein gene
>Addgene plasmid #167633 | pKP2304 | depositor full sequence | sequence record 325603 | Full Sequence
ATCGATTCAGCTTTTCAGCCGCCGCCAGAACGTCGTCCGGCTGATGCCTAAATAATTCGCCGCTGCTGTT
TTATCGCCATTAAATTTCTCCAGTGCCTGTTGTGGTGTCAGTAAGCGTGGAGCGGGAGTTTTCGCCGACT
CGCGCGCCAGTTCCGGCAGTAGCAGCTGCAAAAATTGCGGCGTTAAATCCGGCGTCGGTTCCACACTTAA
AAATAGCGCCAGTCGCTCCATCATATTGCGCAGTTCACGAATATTGCCCGGCCAGTCGTAGTGCACCAGC
ACGGTTTCGCTTGCCTGTAATCCCTGGCGTAATGCGGCAGAAAACGGGGTGGAGAGCGCCGCCAGAGACA
CTTTCAAAAAGCTTTCCGCCAGTGGCAGAATATCCGCCACCCGCTCGCGCAGTGGTGGCAATTGCAGACG
CAAAATACTCAGCCGATAAAACAGGTCACGGCGAAACTGCCCTTGCCGCATATCTTCTTCCAGATTGCAG
TGAGTGGCGCTAATGACCCGCACATCCACCGGAACAGGCTGATGCCCGCCGACGCGGGTGACCTCTTTTT
CTTCCAGCACCCGCAGCAGCCGGGTCTGCAACGGCAGCGGCATTTCGCCAATCTCATCGAGAAACAGCGT
ACCTCCGTGGGCGATTTCAAACAGCCCGGCGCGACCGCCGCGTCGCGAGCCGGTAAACGCCCCTTCCTCA
TAGCCAAACAGTTCTGCTTCCAGCAGCGATTCGGCAATCGCCCCGCAGTTGACTGCAACAAACGGATGCG
ACTTTTTGCCCTGTCGCGCATCGTGGCGGGCAAAATATTCCCGATGAATCGCCTGGGCCGCCAGCTCTTT
GCCCGTCCCCGTTTCCCCCTCAATCAACACCGCTGCACTGGAGCGGGCATACAGCAAAATAGTCTGCCGT
ACTTGTTCCATCTGTGGTGATTGACCGAGCATATCGCCCAGCACGTAACGAGTTCTCAGGGCGTTGCGGG
TGGCATCGTGAGTGTTATGGCGTAACGACATGCGCGTCATATCCAGCGCATCGCTGAACGCCTGGCGCAC
GGTGGCGGCGGAATAGATAAAAATTCCGGTCATTCCGGCTTCTTCTGCCAGATCGGTAATCAGCCCCGCG
CCGACCACCGCTTCGGTGCCGTTAGCTTTTAGCTCGTTAATCTGCCCGCGTGCGTCTTCTTCGGTAATGT
AGCTACGTTGATCGAGGCGCAAATTAAAGGTTTTTTGAAACGCCACCAGTGCCGGAATAGTTTCCTGATA
AGTGACAACGCCGATAGAAGAGGTGAGTTTTCCGGCTTTTGCCAGTGCCTGTAACACATCGTAGCCGCTC
GGTTTAATCAAAATAACTGGCACTGACAGGCGGCTTTTCAGGTACGCGCCGTTAGATCCAGCGGCGATGA
TGGCGTCACAGCGTTCGTTTGCCAGTTTCTTGTGGATGTAGGTCACCGCTTTTTCAAAGCCAAGCTGGAT
AGGGGTAATGTTCGCCAGGTGATCAAACTCGAGGCTGATATCGCGAAACAGCTCGAACAGGCGCGTTACA
GATACCGTCCAGATAACCGGTTTGTCGTCATTAAGCCGTGGTGGATGTGCCATAGCGCACCGCAAAGTTA
AGAAACCGAATATTGGGTTTAGTCTTGTTTCATAATTGTTGCAATGAAACGCGGTGAAACATTGCCTGAA
ACGTTAACTGAAACGCATATTTGCGGATTAGTTCATGACTTTATCTCTAACAAATTGAAATTAAACATTT
AATTTTATTAAGGCAATTGTGGCACACCCCTTGCTTTGTCTTTATCGCTAGCGAATTCGAGCTCGGTACC
CGGGGATCCTCTAGAGTCGACCTGCAGGCATGCAGACCTGGTTTTTCTACTGAAATGATTATGACTTCAA
TGACCCTTGATTTACCTCGCCGCTTCCCCTGGCCGACGTTACTTTCGGTCGGAATTCATGGTGCTGTTGT
GGCGGGTCTGCTCTATACCTCGGTACATCAGGTTATTGAACTACCTGCGCCTGCGCAGCCGATTTCTGTC
ACGATGGTTACGCCTGCTGATCTCGAACCGCCACAAGCCGTTCAGCCGCCACCGGAGCCGGTGGTAGAGC
CAGAACCGGAACCTGAGCCGATCCCCGAACCGCCAAAAGAAGCACCGGTGGTCATTGAAAAGCCGAAGCC
GAAACCTAAGCCAAAACCGAAGCCGGTGAAAAAGGTACAGGAGCAGCCAAAACGCGATGTCAAACCCGTA
GAGTCGCGTCCGGCATCACCGTTTGAAAATACGGCACCGGCACGCCTGACATCAAGTACAGCAACGGCTG
CAACCAGCAAGCCGGTTACCAGTGTGGCTTCAGGACCACGCGCATTAAGCCGTAATTGTCCGCAGTATCC
GGCTCGAGCACAGGCATTGCGCATTGAAGGGCAGGTTAAAGTTAAATTTGACGTTACGCCGGATGGTCGC
GTGGATAACGTACAAATCCTCTCAGCCAAGCCTGCGAACATGGCTGAGCGTGAGGTGAAAAATGCGATGC
GCAGAGCGCGTTATGAGCCGGGTAAGCCAGGCAGTGGGATTGTGGTGAATATCCTGTTTAAAATTAACGG
CACCACCGAAATTCAGTAAGCAGAAGCATGCAAGCTTGGCTGTTTTGGCGGATGAGAGAAGATTTTCAGC
CTGATACAGATTAAATCAGAACGCAGAAGCGGTCTGATAAAACAGAATTTGCCTGGCGGCAGTAGCGCGG
TGGTCCCACCTGACCCCATGCCGAACTCAGAAGTGAAACGCCGTAGCGCCGATGGTAGTGTGGGGTCTCC
CCATGCGAGAGTAGGGAACTGCCAGGCATCAAATAAAACGAAAGGCTCAGTCGAAAGACTGGGCCTTTCG
TTTTATCTGTTGTTTGTCGGTGAACGCTCTCCTGAGTAGGACAAATCCGCCGGGAGCGGATTTGAACGTT
GCGAAGCAACGGCCCGGAGGGTGGCGGGCAGGACGCCCGCCATAAACTGCCAGGCATCAAATTAAGCAGA
AGGCCATCCTGACGGATGGCCTTTTTGCGTTTCTACAAACTCTTTTGTTTATTTTTCTAAATACATTCAA
ATATGTATCCGCTCATGAGACAATAACCCTGATAAATGCTTCAATAATATTGAAAAAGGAAGAGTATGAG
TATTCAACATTTCCGTGTCGCCCTTATTCCCTTTTTTGCGGCATTTTGCCTTCCTGTTTTTGCTCACCCA
GAAACGCTGGTGAAAGTAAAAGATGCTGAAGATCAGTTGGGGCAAACTATTAACTGGCGAACTACTTACT
CTAGCTTCCCGGCAACAATTAATAGACTGGATGGAGGCGGATAAAGTTGCAGGACCACTTCTGCGCTCGG
CCCTTCCGGCTGGCTGGTTTATTGCTGATAAATCTGGAGCCGGTGAGCGTGGGTCTCGCGGTATCATTGC
AGCACTGGGGCCAGATGGTAAGCCCTCCCGTATCGTAGTTATCTACACGACGGGGAGTCAGGCAACTATG
GATGAACGAAATAGACAGATCGCTGAGATAGGTGCCTCACTGATTAAGCATTGGTAACTGTCAGACCAAG
TTTACTCATATATACTTTAGATTGATT
[125 nt withheld, positions 3598-3722]
C
[141 nt withheld, positions 3724-3864]
CCTTTGACGTTGGAGTCCACGTTCTTTAATAGTGGACTCTTGTTCCAAACTTGAACAACACTCAACCCTA
TCTCGGGCTATTCTTTTGATTTATAAGGGATTTTGCCGATTTCGGCCTATTGGTTAAAAAATGAGCTGAT
TTAACAAAAATTTAACGCGAATTTTAACAAAATATTAACGTTTACAATTTAAAAGGATCTAGGTGAAGAT
CCTTTTTGATAATCTCATGACCAAAATCCCTTAACGTGAGTTTTCGTTCCACTGAGCGTCAGACCCCGTA
GAAAAGATCAAAGGATCTTCTTGAGATCCTTTTTTTCTGCGCGTAATCTGCTGCTTGCAAACAAAAAAAC
CACCGCTACCAGCGGTGGTTTGTTTGCCGGATCAAGAGCTACCAACTCTTTTTCCGAAGGTAACTGGCTT
CAGCAGAGCGCAGATACCAAATACTGTCCTTCTAGTGTAGCCGTAGTTAGGCCACCACTTCAAGAACTCT
GTAGCACCGCCTACATACCTCGCTCTGCTAATCCTGTTACCAGTCAGGCATTTGAGAAGCACACGGTCAC
ACTGCTTCCGGTAGTCAATAAACCGGTAAACCAGCAATAGACATAAGCGGCTATTTAACGACCCTGCCCT
GAACCGACGACCGGGTCGAATTTGCTTTCGAATTTCTGCCATTCATCCGCTTATTATCACTTATTCAGGC
GTAGCACCAGGCGTTTAAGGGCACCAATAACTGCCTTAAAAAAATTACGCCCCGCCCTGCCACTCATCGC
AGTACTGTTGTAATTCATTAAGCATTCTGCCGACATGGAAGCCATCACAGACGGCATGATGAACCTGAAT
CGCCAGCGGCATCAGCACCTTGTCGCCTTGCGTATAATATTTGCCCATGGTGAAAACGGGGGCGAAGAAG
TTGTCCATATTGGCCACGTTTAAATCAAAACTGGTGAAACTCACCCAGGGATTGGCTGAGACGAAAAACA
TATTCTCAATAAACCCTTTAGGGAAATAGGCCAGGTTTTCACCGTAACACGCCACATCTTGCGAATATAT
GTGTAGAAACTGCCGGAAATCGTCGTGGTATTCACTCCAGAGCGATGAAAACGTTTCAGTTTGCTCATGG
AAAACGGTGTAACAAGGGTGAACACTATCCCATATCACCAGCTCACCGTCTTTCATTGCCATACGGAATT
CCGGATGAGCATTCATCAGGCGGGCAAGAATGTGAATAAAGGCCGGATAAAACTTGTGCTTATTTTTCTT
TACGGTCTTTAAAAAGGCCGTAATATCCAGCTGAACGGTCTGGTTATAGGTACATTGAGCAACTGACTGA
AATGCCTCAAAATGTTCTTTACGATGCCATTGGGATATATCAACGGTGGTATATCCAGTGATTTTTTTCT
CCATTTTAGCTTCCTTAGCTCCTGAAAATCTCGATAACTCAAAAAATACGCCCGGTAGTGATCTTATTTC
ATTATGGTGAAAGTTGGAACCTCTTACGTGCCGATCAACGTCTCATTTTCGCCAAAAGTTGGCCCAGGGC
TTCCCGGTATCAACAGGGACACCAGGATTTATTTATTCTGCGAAGTGATCTTCCGTCACAGGTATTTATT
CGGCGCAAAGTGCGTCGGGTGATGCTGCCAACTTACTGATTTAGTGTATGATGGTGTTTTTGAGGTGCTC
CAGTGGCTTCTGTTTCTATCAGCTGTCCCTCCTGTTCAGCTACTGACGGGGTGGTGCGTAACGGCAAAAG
CACCGCCGGACATCAGCGGAGTGTATACTGGCTTACTATGTTGGCACTGATGAGGGTGTCAGTGAAGTGC
TTCATGTGGCAGGAGAAAAAAGGCTGCACCGGTGCGTCAGCAGAATATGTGATACAGGATATATTCCGCT
TCCTCGCTCACTGACTCGCTACGCTCGGTCGTTCGACTGCGGCGAGCGGAAATGGCTTACGAACGGGGCG
GAGATTTCCTGGAAGATGCCAGGAAGATACTTAACAGGGAAGTGAGAGGGCCGCGGCAAAGCCGTTTTTC
CATAGGCTCCGCCCCCCTGACAAGCATCACGAAATCTGACGCTCAAATCAGTGGTGGCGAAACCCGACAG
GACTATAAAGATACCAGGCGTTTCCCCCTGGCGGCTCCCTCGTGCGCTCTCCTGTTCCTGCCTTTCGGTT
TACCGGTGTCATTCCGCTGTTATGGCCGCGTTTGTCTCATTCCACGCCTGACACTCAGTTCCGGGTAGGC
AGTTCGCTCCAAGCTGGACTGTATGCACGAACCCCCCGTTCAGTCCGACCGCTGCGCCTTATCCGGTAAC
TATCGTCTTGAGTCCAACCCGGAAAGACATGCAAAAGCACCACTGGCAGCAGCCACTGGTAATTGATTTA
GAGGAGTTAGTCTTGAAGTCATGCGCCGGTTAAGGCTAAACTGAAAGGACAAGTTTTGGTGACTGCGCTC
CTCCAAGCCAGTTACCTCGGTTCAAAGAGTTGGTAGCTCAGAGAACCTTCGAAAAACCGCCCTGCAAGGC
GGTTTTTTCGTTTTCAGAGCAAGAGATTACGCGCAGACCAAAACGATCTCAAGAAGATCATCTTATTAAT
CAGATAAAATATTTGCTCATGAGCCCGAAGTGGCGAGCCCGATCTTCCCCATCGGTGATGTCGGCGATAT
AGGCGCCAGCAACCGCACCTGTGGCGCCGGTGATGCCGGCCACGATGCGTCCGGCGTAGAGGATCTGCTC
ATGTTTGACAGCTTATC
