Features (pLannotate 1.2.2; 19 found; start..end, strand, type, name):
     26..742     +  CDS            tonB: TONB_ECOLI - Also known as exbA. Experimental evidence at protein level: Swiss-Prot protein existence level 1. Interacts with outer membrane receptor proteins that carry out high-affinity binding and energy dependent uptake into the periplasmic space of specific substrates such as cobalamin, and various iron compounds (such as iron dicitrate, enterochelin, aerobactin, etc.). In the absence of TonB these receptors bind their substrates but do not carry out active transport. TonB also interacts with some colicins and is involved in the energy-dependent, irreversible steps of bacteriophages phi 8
    847..962     +  ncRNA          5S rRNA: Accession: RF00001 - 5S ribosomal RNA
    966..1052    +  terminator     rrnB T1 terminator: Escherichia coli rrnB; transcription terminator T1 from the E. coli rrnB gene
   1144..1171    +  terminator     rrnB T2 terminator: transcription terminator T2 from the E. coli rrnB gene
   1190..1281    +  promoter       AmpR promoter: bla
   1282..1401    +  CDS            AmpR (fragment): β-lactamase; bla; confers resistance to ampicillin, carbenicillin, and related antibiotics
   1402..1696    +  CDS            bla(M) (fragment): β-lactamase lacking the signal sequence; bla(M); allows cytosolic expression of β-lactamase
   1739..2119    +  rep_origin     M13 ori (sequence partly withheld): M13 bacteriophage origin of replication; arrow indicates direction of (+) strand synthesis
   2305..2538    +  rep_origin     ori (fragment): high-copy-number ColE1/pMB1/pBR322/pUC origin of replication
   2750..3409    -  CDS            CmR: chloramphenicol acetyltransferase; cat; confers resistance to chloramphenicol
   3410..3512    -  promoter       cat promoter: promoter of the E. coli cat gene encoding chloramphenicol acetyltransferase
   3633..3776    +  mobile_element IS1 (fragment): prokaryotic transposable element IS1
   3778..3799    +  misc_feature   bom (fragment): basis of mobility region from pBR322
   3898..3953    -  rep_origin     RSF ori (fragment): Plasmids containing the RSF 1030 origin of replication can be propagated in E. coli cells that contain additional plasmids with compatible origins.
   4041..4586    -  rep_origin     p15A ori: Plasmids containing the medium-copy-number p15A origin of replication can be propagated in E. coli cells that contain a second plasmid with the ColE1 origin.
   4623..4743    -  CDS            TcR (fragment): tetracycline efflux protein; tet; confers resistance to tetracycline
   4753..4772    +  promoter       tet promoter (fragment): E. coli promoter for tetracycline efflux protein gene
   4775..6358    -  CDS            prpR: PRPR_ECOLI - Also known as yahP. Experimental evidence at protein level: Swiss-Prot protein existence level 1. Involved in the transcriptional regulation of the propionate catabolism operon. From Escherichia coli (strain K12).
   6593..6644    +  misc_feature   MCS (fragment): pUC18/19 multiple cloning site
>Addgene plasmid #167633 | pKP2304 | addgene full sequence | sequence record 339449 | Addgene NGS Result
TTCTACTGAAATGATTATGACTTCAATGACCCTTGATTTACCTCGCCGCTTCCCCTGGCCGACGTTACTT
TCGGTCGGAATTCATGGTGCTGTTGTGGCGGGTCTGCTCTATACCTCGGTACATCAGGTTATTGAACTAC
CTGCGCCTGCGCAGCCGATTTCTGTCACGATGGTTACGCCTGCTGATCTCGAACCGCCACAAGCCGTTCA
GCCGCCACCGGAGCCGGTGGTAGAGCCAGAACCGGAACCTGAGCCGATCCCCGAACCGCCAAAAGAAGCA
CCGGTGGTCATTGAAAAGCCGAAGCCGAAACCTAAGCCAAAACCGAAGCCGGTGAAAAAGGTACAGGAGC
AGCCAAAACGCGATGTCAAACCCGTAGAGTCGCGTCCGGCATCACCGTTTGAAAATACGGCACCGGCACG
CCTGACATCAAGTACAGCAACGGCTGCAACCAGCAAGCCGGTTACCAGTGTGGCTTCAGGACCACGCGCA
TTAAGCCGTAATTGTCCGCAGTATCCGGCTCGAGCACAGGCATTGCGCATTGAAGGGCAGGTTAAAGTTA
AATTTGACGTTACGCCGGATGGTCGCGTGGATAACGTACAAATCCTCTCAGCCAAGCCTGCGAACATGGC
TGAGCGTGAGGTGAAAAATGCGATGCGCAGAGCGCGTTATGAGCCGGGTAAGCCAGGCAGTGGGATTGTG
GTGAATATCCTGTTTAAAATTAACGGCACCACCGAAATTCAGTAAGCAGAAGCATGCAAGCTTGGCTGTT
TTGGCGGATGAGAGAAGATTTTCAGCCTGATACAGATTAAATCAGAACGCAGAAGCGGTCTGATAAAACA
GAATTTGCCTGGCGGCAGTAGCGCGGTGGTCCCACCTGACCCCATGCCGAACTCAGAAGTGAAACGCCGT
AGCGCCGATGGTAGTGTGGGGTCTCCCCATGCGAGAGTAGGGAACTGCCAGGCATCAAATAAAACGAAAG
GCTCAGTCGAAAGACTGGGCCTTTCGTTTTATCTGTTGTTTGTCGGTGAACGCTCTCCTGAGTAGGACAA
ATCCGCCGGGAGCGGATTTGAACGTTGCGAAGCAACGGCCCGGAGGGTGGCGGGCAGGACGCCCGCCATA
AACTGCCAGGCATCAAATTAAGCAGAAGGCCATCCTGACGGATGGCCTTTTTGCGTTTCTACAAACTCTT
TTGTTTATTTTTCTAAATACATTCAAATATGTATCCGCTCATGAGACAATAACCCTGATAAATGCTTCAA
TAATATTGAAAAAGGAAGAGTATGAGTATTCAACATTTCCGTGTCGCCCTTATTCCCTTTTTTGCGGCAT
TTTGCCTTCCTGTTTTTGCTCACCCAGAAACGCTGGTGAAAGTAAAAGATGCTGAAGATCAGTTGGGTGC
AGCAAACTATTAACTGGCGAACTACTTACTCTAGCTTCCCGGCAACAATTAATAGACTGGATGGAGGCGG
ATAAAGTTGCAGGACCACTTCTGCGCTCGGCCCTTCCGGCTGGCTGGTTTATTGCTGATAAATCTGGAGC
CGGTGAGCGTGGGTCTCGCGGTATCATTGCAGCACTGGGGCCAGATGGTAAGCCCTCCCGTATCGTAGTT
ATCTACACGACGGGGAGTCAGGCAACTATGGATGAACGAAATAGACAGATCGCTGAGATAGGTGCCTCAC
TGATTAAGCATTGGTAACTGTCAGACCAAGTTTACTCATATATACTTTAGATTGATT
[125 nt withheld, positions 1738-1862]
C
[141 nt withheld, positions 1864-2004]
CCTTTGACGTTGGAGTCCACGTTCTTT
[37 nt withheld, positions 2032-2068]
ACCCTATCTCGGGCTATTCTTTTGATTTATAAGGGATTTTGCCGATTTCGGCCTATTGGTTAAAAAATGA
GCTGATTTAACAAAAATTTAACGCGAATTTTAACAAAATATTAACGTTTACAATTTAAAAGGATCTAGGT
GAAGATCCTTTTTGATAATCTCATGACCAAAATCCCTTAACGTGAGTTTTCGTTCCACTGAGCGTCAGAC
CCCGTAGAAAAGATCAAAGGATCTTCTTGAGATCCTTTTTTTCTGCGCGTAATCTGCTGCTTGCAAACAA
AAAAACCACCGCTACCAGCGGTGGTTTGTTTGCCGGATCAAGAGCTACCAACTCTTTTTCCGAAGGTAAC
TGGCTTCAGCAGAGCGCAGATACCAAATACTGTCCTTCTAGTGTAGCCGTAGTTAGGCCACCACTTCAAG
AACTCTGTAGCACCGCCTACATACCTCGCTCTGCTAATCCTGTTACCAGTCAGGCATTTGAGAAGCACAC
GGTCACACTGCTTCCGGTAGTCAATAAACCGGTAAACCAGCAATAGACATAAGCGGCTATTTAACGACCC
TGCCCTGAACCGACGACCGGGTCGAATTTGCTTTCGAATTTCTGCCATTCATCCGCTTATTATCACTTAT
TCAGGCGTAGCAACCAGGCGTTTAAGGGCACCAATAACTGCCTTAAAAAAATTACGCCCCGCCCTGCCAC
TCATCGCAGTACTGTTGTAATTCATTAAGCATTCTGCCGACATGGAAGCCATCACAAACGGCATGATGAA
CCTGAATCGCCAGCGGCATCAGCACCTTGTCGCCTTGCGTATAATATTTGCCCATGGTGAAAACGGGGGC
GAAGAAGTTGTCCATATTGGCCACGTTTAAATCAAAACTGGTGAAACTCACCCAGGGATTGGCTGAGACG
AAAAACATATTCTCAATAAACCCTTTAGGGAAATAGGCCAGGTTTTCACCGTAACACGCCACATCTTGCG
AATATATGTGTAGAAACTGCCGGAAATCGTCGTGGTATTCACTCCAGAGCGATGAAAACGTTTCAGTTTG
CTCATGGAAAACGGTGTAACAAGGGTGAACACTATCCCATATCACCAGCTCACCGTCTTTCATTGCCATA
CGGAATTCCGGATGAGCATTCATCAGGCGGGCAAGAATGTGAATAAAGGCCGGATAAAACTTGTGCTTAT
TTTTCTTTACGGTCTTTAAAAAGGCCGTAATATCCAGCTGAACGGTCTGGTTATAGGTACATTGAGCAAC
TGACTGAAATGCCTCAAAATGTTCTTTACGATGCCATTGGGATATATCAACGGTGGTATATCCAGTGATT
TTTTTCTCCATTTTAGCTTCCTTAGCTCCTGAAAATCTCGATAACTCAAAAAATACGCCCGGTAGTGATC
TTATTTCATTATGGTGAAAGTTGGAACCTCTTACGTGCCGATCAACGTCTCATTTTCGCCAAAAGTTGGC
CCAGGGCTTCCCGGTATCAACAGGGACACCAGGATTTATTTATTCTGCGAAGTGATCTTCCGTCACAGGT
ATTTATTCGGCGCAAAGTGCGTCGGGTGATGCTGCCAACTTACTGATTTAGTGTATGATGGTGTTTTTGA
GGTGCTCCAGTGGCTTCTGTTTCTATCAGCTGTCCCTCCTGTTCAGCTACTGACGGGGTGGTGCGTAACG
GCAAAAGCACCGCCGGACATCAGCGCTAGTAGCGGAGTGTATACTGGCTTACTATGTTGGCACTGATGAG
GGTGTCAGTGAAGTGCTTCATGTGGCAGGAGAAAAAAGGCTGCACCGGTGCGTCAGCAGAATATGTGATA
CAGGATATATTCCGCTTCCTCGCTCACTGACTCGCTACGCTCGGTCGTTCGACTGCGGCGAGCGGAAATG
GCTTACGAACGGGGCGGAGATTTCCTGGAAGATGCCAGGAAGATACTTAACAGGGAAGTGAGAGGGCCGC
GGCAAAGCCGTTTTTCCATAGGCTCCGCCCCCCTGACAAGCATCACGAAATCTGACGCTCAAATCAGTGG
TGGCGAAACCCGACAGGACTATAAAGATACCAGGCGTTTCCCCCTGGCGGCTCCCTCGTGCGCTCTCCTG
TTCCTGCCTTTCGGTTTACCGGTGTCATTCCGCTGTTATGGCCGCGTTTGTCTCATTCCACGCCTGACAC
TCAGTTCCGGGTAGGCAGTTCGCTCCAAGCTGGACTGTATGCACGAACCCCCCGTTCAGTCCGACCGCTG
CGCCTTATCCGGTAACTATCGTCTTGAGTCCAACCCGGAAAGACATGCAAAAGCACCACTGGCAGCAGCC
ACTGGTAATTGATTTAGAGGAGTTAGTCTTGAAGTCATGCGCCGGTTAAGGCTAAACTGAAAGGACAAGT
TTTGGTGACTGCGCTCCTCCAAGCCAGTTACCTCGGTTCAAAGAGTTGGTAGCTCAGAGAACCTTCGAAA
AACCGCCCTGCAAGGCGGTTTTTTCGTTTTCAGAGCAAGAGATTACGCGCAGACCAAAACGATCTCAAGA
AGATCATCTTATTAATCAGATAAAATATTTCTAGGCTCATGAGCCCGAAGTGGCGAGCCCGATCTTCCCC
ATCGGTGATGTCGGCGATATAGGCGCCAGCAACCGCACCTGTGGCGCCGGTGATGCCGGCCACGATGCGT
CCGGCGTAGAGGATCTGCTCATGTTTGACAGCTTATCATCGATTCAGCTTTTCAGCCGCCGCCAGAACGT
CGTCCGGCTGATGCCTAAATAATTCGCCGCTGCTGTTTTATCGCCATTAAATTTCTCCAGTGCCTGTTGT
GGTGTCAGTAAGCGTGGAGCGGGAGTTTTCGCCGACTCGCGCGCCAGTTCCGGCAGTAGCAGCTGCAAAA
ATTGCGGCGTTAAATCCGGCGTCGGTTCCACACTTAAAAATAGCGCCAGTCGCTCCATCATATTGCGCAG
TTCACGAATATTGCCCGGCCAGTCGTAGTGCACCAGCACGGTTTCGCTTGCCTGTAATCCCTGGCGTAAT
GCGGCAGAAAACGGGGTGGAGAGCGCCGCCAGAGACACTTTCAAAAAGCTTTCCGCCAGTGGCAGAATAT
CCGCCACCCGCTCGCGCATTGGTGGCAATTGCAGACGCAAAATACTCAGCCGATAAAACAGGTCACGGCG
AAACTGCCCTTGCCGCATATCTTCTTCCAGATTGCAGTGAGTGGCGCTAATGACCCGCACATCCACCGGA
ACAGGCTGATGCCCGCCGACGCGGGTGACCTCTTTTTCTTCCAGCACCCGCAGCAGCCGGGTCTGCAACG
GCAGCGGCATTTCGCCAATCTCATCGAGAAACAGCGTACCTCCGTGGGCGATTTCAAACAGCCCGGCGCG
ACCGCCGCGTCGCGAGCCGGTAAACGCCCCTTCCTCATAGCCAAACAGTTCTGCTTCCAGCAGCGATTCG
GCAATCGCCCCGCAGTTGACTGCAACAAACGGATGCGACTTTTTGCCCTGTCGCGCATCGTGGCGGGCAA
AATATTCCCGATGAATCGCCTGGGCCGCCAGCTCTTTGCCCGTCCCCGTTTCCCCCTCAATCAACACCGC
TGCACTGGAGCGGGCATACAGCAAAATAGTCTGCCGTACTTGTTCCATCTGTGGTGATTGACCGAGCATA
TCGCCCAGCACGTAACGAGTTCTCAGGGCGTTGCGGGTGGCATCGTGAGTGTTATGGCGTAACGACATGC
GCGTCATATCCAGCGCATCGCTGAACGCCTGGCGCACGGTGGCGGCGGAATAGATAAAAATTCCGGTCAT
TCCGGCTTCTTCTGCCAGATCGGTAATCAGCCCCGCGCCGACCACCGCTTCGGTGCCGTTAGCTTTTAGC
TCGTTAATCTGCCCGCGTGCGTCTTCTTCGGTAATGTAGCTACGTTGATCGAGGCGCAAATTAAAGGTTT
TTTGAAACGCCACCAGTGCCGGAATAGTTTCCTGATAAGTGACAACGCCGATAGAAGAGGTGAGTTTTCC
GGCTTTTGCCAGTGCCTGTAACACATCGTAGCCGCTCGGTTTAATCAAAATAACTGGCACTGACAGGCGG
CTTTTCAGGTACGCGCCGTTAGATCCAGCGGCGATGATGGCGTCACAGCGTTCGTTTGCCAGTTTCTTGT
GGATGTAGGTCACCGCTTTTTCAAAGCCAAGCTGGATAGGGGTAATGTTCGCCAGGTGATCAAACTCGAG
GCTGATATCGCGAAACAGCTCGAACAGGCGCGTTACAGATACCGTCCAGATAACCGGTTTGTCGTCATTA
AGCCGTGGTGGATGTGCCATAGCGCACCGCAAAGTTAAGAAACCGAATATTGGGTTTAGTCTTGTTTCAT
AATTGTTGCAATGAAACGCGGTGAAACATTGCCTGAAACGTTAACTGAAACGCATATTTGCGGATTAGTT
CATGACTTTATCTCTAACAAATTGAAATTAAACATTTAATTTTATTAAGGCAATTGTGGCACACCCCTTG
CTTTGTCTTTATCAACGCAAATAACAAGTTGATAACAAGCTAGCGAATTCGAGCTCGGTACCCGGGGATC
CTCTAGAGTCGACCTGCAGGCATGCAGACCTGGTTT
